Addgene plasmid #166873: pM125: pAAV-EFS-CasRx-VEGFA array presgRNA
Purpose: AAV vector for expressing CasRx and human VEGFA targeting presgRNA array for RNA-editing
Depositing lab: Guei-Sheung Liu. Depositing organization: University of Tasmania. Publication: Methods for in vitro CRISPR/CasRx-Mediated RNA Editing. Chuang YF, Wang PY, Kumar S, Lama S, Lin FL, Liu GS. Front Cell Dev Biol. 2021 Jun 11;9:667879. doi: 10.3389/fcell.2021.667879. eCollection 2021. PubMed 34178991.
Backbone
  Vector backbone: pAAV-MCS
  Backbone manufacturer: Cell Biolabs, Inc.
  Backbone size w/o insert (bp): 3315
  Total vector size (bp): 6822
  Modifications to backbone: 1) Remove original sequences (CMV promoter, human b-globin intron, MCS, and hGH polyA signal) between 2 ITRs. 2) Insert EFS promoter/SV40 polyA signal.
  Vector type: Mammalian Expression, AAV, CRISPR
Growth in bacteria
  Bacterial resistance: Ampicillin, 100 μg/mL
  Growth temperature: 37°C
  Growth strain: NEB Stable
  Copy number: High Copy
Gene/Insert 1
  Gene/Insert name: U6-VEGFA array presgRNA
  Species: Synthetic
  Insert size (bp): 507
  Promoter: U6
  Cloning method: Gibson Cloning
  Sequencing primers: 5′ GAGGGCCTATTTCCCATGATT; 3′ n/a
Gene/Insert 2
  Gene/Insert name: RfxCas13d (alt name: CasRx)
  Species: Ruminococcus flavefaciens XPD3002
  Insert size (bp): 3000
  Promoter: EFS
  Tag / fusion protein: NLS (C terminal on insert); NLS (N terminal on insert); HA (C terminal on insert)
  Cloning method: Gibson Cloning
  Sequencing primers: 5′ n/a; 3′ GAAATTTGTGATGCTATTGC
Resource information
  A portion of this plasmid was derived from a plasmid made by: The CasRx sequence was adopted from pXR001: EF1a-CasRx-2A-EGFP (#109049)
Terms and licenses: Academic/Nonprofit Terms; Industry Terms: Not Available to Industry
How to cite: pM125: pAAV-EFS-CasRx-VEGFA array presgRNA was a gift from Guei-Sheung Liu (Addgene plasmid # 166873 ; http://n2t.net/addgene:166873 ; RRID:Addgene_166873)
