[The description below was written by a language model from this plasmid's Addgene catalogue record and pLannotate feature annotations shown in this document.]
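Description:
pM125: pAAV-EFS-CasRx-VEGFA array presgRNA is an all-in-one AAV transfer plasmid of about 6.8 kb, built on the pAAV-MCS backbone, for delivering the RNA-targeting CRISPR effector CasRx together with guides against human VEGFA. The original CMV promoter, β-globin intron, multiple cloning site and hGH polyadenylation signal between the two AAV2 inverted terminal repeats were removed and replaced with an EFS promoter and an SV40 poly(A) signal. In bacteria the plasmid replicates from a high-copy ColE1/pUC-type origin and is selected with ampicillin through the β-lactamase gene; an f1 origin is also present. The right-hand ITR is annotated in full, whereas the left-hand one is detected only as short fragments in the sequencing-derived feature table.

Two expression units sit in the same orientation between the ITRs. The human U6 RNA polymerase III promoter drives a synthetic pre-sgRNA array in which four 36-base RfxCas13d direct repeats are separated by short gaps that presumably hold the VEGFA-targeting spacers, though the table does not annotate these. Cas13d processes such a precursor transcript itself into individual mature guide RNAs, so one transcript can supply several guides against the same mRNA. Downstream, the compact EF-1α core (EFS) promoter expresses RfxCas13d from Ruminococcus flavefaciens XPD3002, flanked by N- and C-terminal nuclear localization signals and carrying a C-terminal HA epitope for detection, followed by the SV40 poly(A) signal. The CasRx coding sequence was taken from an earlier EF1a-CasRx-2A-EGFP plasmid. The short promoter and polyadenylation signal help keep the cassette compact for AAV packaging. The construct is intended for transfection of mammalian cells or production of recombinant AAV to target VEGFA transcripts with CasRx.
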