Features (pLannotate 1.2.2; 20 found; start..end, strand, type, name):
     37..64      +  repeat_region  AAV2 ITR (fragment): inverted terminal repeat of adeno-associated virus serotype 2 inverted
     93..120     +  repeat_region  AAV2 ITR (fragment): inverted terminal repeat of adeno-associated virus serotype 2 inverted
    170..410     +  promoter       U6 promoter: RNA polymerase III promoter for human U6 snRNA
    420..455     +  misc_RNA       RfxCas13d DR36: 36-base direct repeat for an RfxCas13d pre-gRNA (Konermann et al., 2018)
    486..521     +  misc_RNA       RfxCas13d DR36: 36-base direct repeat for an RfxCas13d pre-gRNA (Konermann et al., 2018)
    552..587     +  misc_RNA       RfxCas13d DR36: 36-base direct repeat for an RfxCas13d pre-gRNA (Konermann et al., 2018)
    618..653     +  misc_RNA       RfxCas13d DR36: 36-base direct repeat for an RfxCas13d pre-gRNA (Konermann et al., 2018)
    683..700     +  CDS            small t antigen (fragment): SV40 (simian virus 40) small t antigen
    726..937     +  promoter       EF-1α core promoter: core promoter for human elongation factor EF-1α
    987..3884    +  CDS            RfxCas13d: RNA-targeting Type VI CRISPR protein from Ruminococcus flavefaciens strain XPD3002 (Konermann et al., 2018)
   3924..3952    +  CDS            3xHA (fragment): three tandem HA epitope tags
   3960..4094    +  polyA_signal   SV40 poly(A) signal: SV40 polyadenylation signal
   4111..4251    +  repeat_region  AAV2 ITR: inverted terminal repeat of adeno-associated virus serotype 2 inverted
   4256..4307    -  misc_feature   bom (fragment): basis of mobility region from pBR322
   4326..4781    +  rep_origin     f1 ori (sequence partly withheld): f1 bacteriophage origin of replication; arrow indicates direction of (+) strand synthesis
   4782..4831    -  misc_feature   bom (fragment): basis of mobility region from pBR322
   4933..4968    -  CDS            rop (fragment): Rop protein, which maintains plasmids at low copy number; rop
   5063..5167    +  promoter       AmpR promoter: bla
   5168..6028    +  CDS            AmpR: β-lactamase; bla; confers resistance to ampicillin, carbenicillin, and related antibiotics
   6199..6787    +  rep_origin     ori: high-copy-number ColE1/pMB1/pBR322/pUC origin of replication
>Addgene plasmid #166873 | pM125: pAAV-EFS-CasRx-VEGFA array presgRNA | addgene full sequence | sequence record 331090 | Addgene NGS Result
TTTTGCTGGCCTTTTGCTCACATGTCCTGCAGGCAGCTGCGCGCTCGCTCGCTCACTGAGGCCGCCCGGG
CGTCGGGCGACCTTTGGTCGCCCGGCCTCAGTGAGCGAGCGAGCGCGCAGAGAGGGAGTGGCCAACTCCA
TCACTAGGGGTTCCTGCGGCCGCACGCGTGAGGGCCTATTTCCCATGATTCCTTCATATTTGCATATACG
ATACAAGGCTGTTAGAGAGATAATTGGAATTAATTTGACTGTAAACACAAAGATATTAGTACAAAATACG
TGACGTAGAAAGTAATAATTTCTTGGGTAGTTTGCAGTTTTAAAATTATGTTTTAAAATGGACTATCATA
TGCTTACCGTAACTTGAAAGTATTTCGATTTCTTGGCTTTATATATCTTGTGGAAAGGACGAAACACCGC
AAGTAAACCCCTACCAACTGGTCGGGGTTTGAAACTATGTGCTGGCCTTGGTGAGGTTTGATCCGCAAGT
AAACCCCTACCAACTGGTCGGGGTTTGAAACCACTTCGTGATGATTCTGCCCTCCTCCTTCCAAGTAAAC
CCCTACCAACTGGTCGGGGTTTGAAACTCTGCATTCACATTTGTTGTGCTGTAGGAACAAGTAAACCCCT
ACCAACTGGTCGGGGTTTGAAACTTTTTTTGAATTCTGATGCGGTGAAGCTTTAGGTCTTGAAAGGAGTG
GGAATTGGCTCCGGTGCCCGTCAGTGGGCAGAGCGCACATCGCCCACAGTCCCCGAGAAGTTGGGGGGAG
GGGTCGGCAATTGATCCGGTGCCTAGAGAAGGTGGCGCGGGGTAAACTGGGAAAGTGATGTCGTGTACTG
GCTCCGCCTTTTTCCCGAGGGTGGGGGAGAACCGTATATAAGTGCAGTAGTCGCCGTGAACGTTCTTTTT
CGCAACGGGTTTGCCGCCAGAACACAGGTCTAGAGCCACCATGAGCCCCAAGAAGAAGAGAAAGGTGGAG
GCCAGCATCGAAAAAAAAAAGTCCTTCGCCAAGGGCATGGGCGTGAAGTCCACACTCGTGTCCGGCTCCA
AAGTGTACATGACAACCTTCGCCGAAGGCAGCGACGCCAGGCTGGAAAAGATCGTGGAGGGCGACAGCAT
CAGGAGCGTGAATGAGGGCGAGGCCTTCAGCGCTGAAATGGCCGATAAAAACGCCGGCTATAAGATCGGC
AACGCCAAATTCAGCCATCCTAAGGGCTACGCCGTGGTGGCTAACAACCCTCTGTATACAGGACCCGTCC
AGCAGGATATGCTCGGCCTGAAGGAAACTCTGGAAAAGAGGTACTTCGGCGAGAGCGCTGATGGCAATGA
CAATATTTGTATCCAGGTGATCCATAACATCCTGGACATTGAAAAAATCCTCGCCGAATACATTACCAAC
GCCGCCTACGCCGTCAACAATATCTCCGGCCTGGATAAGGACATTATTGGATTCGGCAAGTTCTCCACAG
TGTATACCTACGACGAATTCAAAGACCCCGAGCACCATAGGGCCGCTTTCAACAATAACGATAAGCTCAT
CAACGCCATCAAGGCCCAGTATGACGAGTTCGACAACTTCCTCGATAACCCCAGACTCGGCTATTTCGGC
CAGGCCTTTTTCAGCAAGGAGGGCAGAAATTACATCATCAATTACGGCAACGAATGCTATGACATTCTGG
CCCTCCTGAGCGGACTGAGGCACTGGGTGGTCCATAACAACGAAGAAGAGTCCAGGATCTCCAGGACCTG
GCTCTACAACCTCGATAAGAACCTCGACAACGAATACATCTCCACCCTCAACTACCTCTACGACAGGATC
ACCAATGAGCTGACCAACTCCTTCTCCAAGAACTCCGCCGCCAACGTGAACTATATTGCCGAAACTCTGG
GAATCAACCCTGCCGAATTCGCCGAACAATATTTCAGATTCAGCATTATGAAAGAGCAGAAAAACCTCGG
ATTCAATATCACCAAGCTCAGGGAAGTGATGCTGGACAGGAAGGATATGTCCGAGATCAGGAAAAATCAT
AAGGTGTTCGACTCCATCAGGACCAAGGTCTACACCATGATGGACTTTGTGATTTATAGGTATTACATCG
AAGAGGATGCCAAGGTGGCTGCCGCCAATAAGTCCCTCCCCGATAATGAGAAGTCCCTGAGCGAGAAGGA
TATCTTTGTGATTAACCTGAGGGGCTCCTTCAACGACGACCAGAAGGATGCCCTCTACTACGATGAAGCT
AATAGAATTTGGAGAAAGCTCGAAAATATCATGCACAACATCAAGGAATTTAGGGGAAACAAGACAAGAG
AGTATAAGAAGAAGGACGCCCCTAGACTGCCCAGAATCCTGCCCGCTGGCCGTGATGTTTCCGCCTTCAG
CAAACTCATGTATGCCCTGACCATGTTCCTGGATGGCAAGGAGATCAACGACCTCCTGACCACCCTGATT
AATAAATTCGATAACATCCAGAGCTTCCTGAAGGTGATGCCTCTCATCGGAGTCAACGCTAAGTTCGTGG
AGGAATACGCCTTTTTCAAAGACTCCGCCAAGATCGCCGATGAGCTGAGGCTGATCAAGTCCTTCGCTAG
AATGGGAGAACCTATTGCCGATGCCAGGAGGGCCATGTATATCGACGCCATCCGTATTTTAGGAACCAAC
CTGTCCTATGATGAGCTCAAGGCCCTCGCCGACACCTTTTCCCTGGACGAGAACGGAAACAAGCTCAAGA
AAGGCAAGCACGGCATGAGAAATTTCATTATTAATAACGTGATCAGCAATAAAAGGTTCCACTACCTGAT
CAGATACGGTGATCCTGCCCACCTCCATGAGATCGCCAAAAACGAGGCCGTGGTGAAGTTCGTGCTCGGC
AGGATCGCTGACATCCAGAAAAAACAGGGCCAGAACGGCAAGAACCAGATCGACAGGTACTACGAAACTT
GTATCGGAAAGGATAAGGGCAAGAGCGTGAGCGAAAAGGTGGACGCTCTCACAAAGATCATCACCGGAAT
GAACTACGACCAATTCGACAAGAAAAGGAGCGTCATTGAGGACACCGGCAGGGAAAACGCCGAGAGGGAG
AAGTTTAAAAAGATCATCAGCCTGTACCTCACCGTGATCTACCACATCCTCAAGAATATTGTCAATATCA
ACGCCAGGTACGTCATCGGATTCCATTGCGTCGAGCGTGATGCTCAACTGTACAAGGAGAAAGGCTACGA
CATCAATCTCAAGAAACTGGAAGAGAAGGGATTCAGCTCCGTCACCAAGCTCTGCGCTGGCATTGATGAA
ACTGCCCCCGATAAGAGAAAGGACGTGGAAAAGGAGATGGCTGAAAGAGCCAAGGAGAGCATTGACAGCC
TCGAGAGCGCCAACCCCAAGCTGTATGCCAATTACATCAAATACAGCGACGAGAAGAAAGCCGAGGAGTT
CACCAGGCAGATTAACAGGGAGAAGGCCAAAACCGCCCTGAACGCCTACCTGAGGAACACCAAGTGGAAT
GTGATCATCAGGGAGGACCTCCTGAGAATTGACAACAAGACATGTACCCTGTTCAGAAACAAGGCCGTCC
ACCTGGAAGTGGCCAGGTATGTCCACGCCTATATCAACGACATTGCCGAGGTCAATTCCTACTTCCAACT
GTACCATTACATCATGCAGAGAATTATCATGAATGAGAGGTACGAGAAAAGCAGCGGAAAGGTGTCCGAG
TACTTCGACGCTGTGAATGACGAGAAGAAGTACAACGATAGGCTCCTGAAACTGCTGTGTGTGCCTTTCG
GCTACTGTATCCCCAGGTTTAAGAACCTGAGCATCGAGGCCCTGTTCGATAGGAACGAGGCCGCCAAGTT
CGACAAGGAGAAAAAGAAGGTGTCCGGCAATTCCGGATCCGGACCTAAGAAAAAGAGGAAGGTGGCGGCC
GCTTACCCATACGATGTTCCAGATTACGCTTAAGTCGACAACTTGTTTATTGCAGCTTATAATGGTTACA
AATAAAGCAATAGCATCACAAATTTCACAAATAAAGCATTTTTTTCACTGCATTCTAGTTGTGGTTTGTC
CAAACTCATCAATGTATCTTATCATGTCTGGATCCGGACCGAGCGGCCGCAGGAACCCCTAGTGATGGAG
TTGGCCACTCCCTCTCTGCGCGCTCGCTCGCTCACTGAGGCCGGGCGACCAAAGGTCGCCCGACGCCCGG
GCTTTGCCCGGGCGGCCTCAGTGAGCGAGCGAGCGCGCAGCTGCCTGCAGGGGCGCCTGATGCGGTATTT
TCTCCTTACGCATCTGTGCGGTATTTCACACCGCATA
[95 nt withheld, positions 4308-4402]
T
[46 nt withheld, positions 4404-4449]
C
[141 nt withheld, positions 4451-4591]
CCTTTGACGTTGGAGTCCACGTTCTTT
[37 nt withheld, positions 4619-4655]
ACTCTATCTCGGGCTATTCTTTTGATTTATAAGGGATTTTGCCGATTTCGGTCTATTGGTTAAAAAATGA
GCTGATTTAACAAAAATTTAACGCGAATTTTAACAAAATATTAACGTTTACAATTTTATGGTGCACTCTC
AGTACAATCTGCTCTGATGCCGCATAGTTAAGCCAGCCCCGACACCCGCCAACACCCGCTGACGCGCCCT
GACGGGCTTGTCTGCTCCCGGCATCCGCTTACAGACAAGCTGTGACCGTCTCCGGGAGCTGCATGTGTCA
GAGGTTTTCACCGTCATCACCGAAACGCGCGAGACGAAAGGGCCTCGTGATACGCCTATTTTTATAGGTT
AATGTCATGATAATAATGGTTTCTTAGACGTCAGGTGGCACTTTTCGGGGAAATGTGCGCGGAACCCCTA
TTTGTTTATTTTTCTAAATACATTCAAATATGTATCCGCTCATGAGACAATAACCCTGATAAATGCTTCA
ATAATATTGAAAAAGGAAGAGTATGAGTATTCAACATTTCCGTGTCGCCCTTATTCCCTTTTTTGCGGCA
TTTTGCCTTCCTGTTTTTGCTCACCCAGAAACGCTGGTGAAAGTAAAAGATGCTGAAGATCAGTTGGGTG
CACGAGTGGGTTACATCGAACTGGATCTCAACAGCGGTAAGATCCTTGAGAGTTTTCGCCCCGAAGAACG
TTTTCCAATGATGAGCACTTTTAAAGTTCTGCTATGTGGCGCGGTATTATCCCGTATTGACGCCGGGCAA
GAGCAACTCGGTCGCCGCATACACTATTCTCAGAATGACTTGGTTGAGTACTCACCAGTCACAGAAAAGC
ATCTTACGGATGGCATGACAGTAAGAGAATTATGCAGTGCTGCCATAACCATGAGTGATAACACTGCGGC
CAACTTACTTCTGACAACGATCGGAGGACCGAAGGAGCTAACCGCTTTTTTGCACAACATGGGGGATCAT
GTAACTCGCCTTGATCGTTGGGAACCGGAGCTGAATGAAGCCATACCAAACGACGAGCGTGACACCACGA
TGCCTGTAGCAATGGCAACAACGTTGCGCAAACTATTAACTGGCGAACTACTTACTCTAGCTTCCCGGCA
ACAATTAATAGACTGGATGGAGGCGGATAAAGTTGCAGGACCACTTCTGCGCTCGGCCCTTCCGGCTGGC
TGGTTTATTGCTGATAAATCTGGAGCCGGTGAGCGTGGGTCTCGCGGTATCATTGCAGCACTGGGGCCAG
ATGGTAAGCCCTCCCGTATCGTAGTTATCTACACGACGGGGAGTCAGGCAACTATGGATGAACGAAATAG
ACAGATCGCTGAGATAGGTGCCTCACTGATTAAGCATTGGTAACTGTCAGACCAAGTTTACTCATATATA
CTTTAGATTGATTTAAAACTTCATTTTTAATTTAAAAGGATCTAGGTGAAGATCCTTTTTGATAATCTCA
TGACCAAAATCCCTTAACGTGAGTTTTCGTTCCACTGAGCGTCAGACCCCGTAGAAAAGATCAAAGGATC
TTCTTGAGATCCTTTTTTTCTGCGCGTAATCTGCTGCTTGCAAACAAAAAAACCACCGCTACCAGCGGTG
GTTTGTTTGCCGGATCAAGAGCTACCAACTCTTTTTCCGAAGGTAACTGGCTTCAGCAGAGCGCAGATAC
CAAATACTGTTCTTCTAGTGTAGCCGTAGTTAGGCCACCACTTCAAGAACTCTGTAGCACCGCCTACATA
CCTCGCTCTGCTAATCCTGTTACCAGTGGCTGCTGCCAGTGGCGATAAGTCGTGTCTTACCGGGTTGGAC
TCAAGACGATAGTTACCGGATAAGGCGCAGCGGTCGGGCTGAACGGGGGGTTCGTGCACACAGCCCAGCT
TGGAGCGAACGACCTACACCGAACTGAGATACCTACAGCGTGAGCTATGAGAAAGCGCCACGCTTCCCGA
AGGGAGAAAGGCGGACAGGTATCCGGTAAGCGGCAGGGTCGGAACAGGAGAGCGCACGAGGGAGCTTCCA
GGGGGAAACGCCTGGTATCTTTATAGTCCTGTCGGGTTTCGCCACCTCTGACTTGAGCGTCGATTTTTGT
GATGCTCGTCAGGGGGGCGGAGCCTATGGAAAAACGCCAGCAACGCGGCCTTTTTACGGTTCCTGGCC
